>Addgene plasmid #161437 | pDONR221-NIPAL4_STOP | addgene full sequence | sequence record 436384 | Addgene NGS Result
CTTTCCTGCGTTATCCCCTGATTCTGTGGATAACCGTATTACCGCCTTTGAGTGAGCTGATACCGCTCGC
CGCAGCCGAACGACCGAGCGCAGCGAGTCAGTGAGCGAGGAAGCGGAAGAGCGCCCAATACGCAAACCGC
CTCTCCCCGCGCGTTGGCCGATTCATTAATGCAGCTGGCACGACAGGTTTCCCGACTGGAAAGCGGGCAG
TGAGCGCAACGCAATTAATACGCGTACCGCTAGCCAGGAAGAGTTTGTAGAAACGCAAAAAGGCCATCCG
TCAGGATGGCCTTCTGCTTAGTTTGATGCCTGGCAGTTTATGGCGGGCGTCCTGCCCGCCACCCTCCGGG
CCGTTGCTTCACAACGTTCAAATCCGCTCCCGGCGGATTTGTCCTACTCAGGAGAGCGTTCACCGACAAA
CAACAGATAAAACGAAAGGCCCAGTCTTCCGACTGAGCCTTTCGTTTTATTTGATGCCTGGCAGTTCCCT
ACTCTCGCGTTAACGCTAGCATGGATGTTTTCCCAGTCACGACGTTGTAAAACGACGGCCAGTCTTAAGC
TCGGGCCCCAAATAATGATTTTATTTTGACTGATAGTGACCTGTTCGTTGCAACACATTGATGAGCAATG
CTTTTTTATAATGCCAACTTTGTACAAAAAAGCAGGCTCCACCATGCCTGGCGACAGCTCCCCAGGCACC
CTGCCTCTGTGGGATGCATCTCTGAGCCCACCTCTGGGACCTGACCCAGGAGGCTTCTCTAGGGCAAGCC
ACGCAGGCGATAAGTCTAGACCACCAGCACCTGAGCTGGGAAGCCCAGGAGCCGTGCGGCCCAGAGTGGG
CTCCTGCGCCCCCGGCCCTATGGAGCTGCGGGTGTCCAACACCTCTTGTGAGAATGGCTCTCTGCTGCAC
CTGTACTGCTCTAGCCAGGAGGTGCTGTGCCAGATCGTGAACGACCTGTCCCCTGAGGTGCCATCTAATG
CCACATTCCACAGCTGGCAGGAGAGGATCCGCCAGAACTACGGCTTTTATATCGGCCTGGGCCTGGCCTT
CCTGTCCTCTTTTCTGATCGGCAGCAGCGTGATCCTGAAGAAGAAGGGCCTGCTGAGGCTGGTGGCAACC
GGAGCAACAAGGGCAGTGGACGGCGGCTTCGGCTACCTGAAGGATGCCATGTGGTGGGCAGGCTTTCTGA
CCATGGCAGCAGGAGAGGTGGCAAACTTCGGAGCCTATGCCTTTGCCCCTGCAACCGTCGTGACACCACT
GGGCGCCCTGTCTGTGCTGATCAGCGCCATCCTGTCTAGCTATTTCCTGAGAGAGAGCCTGAATCTGCTG
GGCAAGCTGGGATGCGTGATCTGCGTGGCAGGATCCACCGTGATGGTCATCCACGCCCCAGAGGAGGAGA
AGGTGACCACAATCATGGAGATGGCCTCTAAGATGAAGGATACAGGCTTCATCGTGTTTGCCGTGCTGCT
GCTGGTGAGCTGCCTGATCCTGATCTTCGTGATCGCCCCCCGGTACGGCCAGAGAAACATCCTGATCTAT
ATCATCATCTGTAGCGTGATCGGAGCCTTTTCCGTGGCAGCAGTGAAGGGACTGGGAATCACCATCAAGA
ATTTCTTTCAGGGACTGCCAGTGGTGAGGCACCCACTGCCCTACATCCTGAGCCTGATCCTGGCCCTGTC
CCTGTCTACCCAGGTGAACTTCCTGAATCGCGCCCTGGATATCTTCAACACATCCCTGGTGTTTCCTATC
TACTACGTGTTCTTCACCACAGTGGTGGTGACATCCTCTATCATCCTGTTCAAGGAGTGGTATAGCATGT
CCGCCGTGGACATCGCAGGCACCCTGAGCGGCTTTGTGACAATCATCCTGGGCGTGTTCATGCTGCACGC
CTTTAAGGACCTGGATATCAGCTGCGCCTCCCTGCCCCACATGCACAAGAATCCTCCACCATCCCCTGCA
CCAGAGCCAACCGTGATCAGGCTGGAGGACAAGAACGTGCTGGTGGATAATATCGAGCTGGCCTCCACAA
GCTCCCCAGAGGAGAAGCCCAAGGTGTTTATCATCCACTCTTGAGACCCAGCTTTCTTGTACAAAGTTGG
CATTATAAGAAAGCATTGCTTATCAATTTGTTGCAACGAACAGGTCACTATCAGTCAAAATAAAATCATT
ATTTGCCATCCAGCTGATATCCCCTATAGTGAGTCGTATTACATGGTCATAGCTGTTTCCTGGCAGCTCT
GGCCCGTGTCTCAAAATCTCTGATGTTACATTGCACAAGATAAAAATATATCATCATGAACAATAAAACT
GTCTGCTTACATAAACAGTAATACAAGGGGTGTTATGAGCCATATTCAACGGGAAACGTCGAGGCCGCGA
TTAAATTCCAACATGGATGCTGATTTATATGGGTATAAATGGGCTCGCGATAATGTCGGGCAATCAGGTG
CGACAATCTATCGCTTGTATGGGAAGCCCGATGCGCCAGAGTTGTTTCTGAAACATGGCAAAGGTAGCGT
TGCCAATGATGTTACAGATGAGATGGTCAGACTAAACTGGCTGACGGAATTTATGCCTCTTCCGACCATC
AAGCATTTTATCCGTACTCCTGATGATGCATGGTTACTCACCACTGCGATCCCCGGAAAAACAGCATTCC
AGGTATTAGAAGAATATCCTGATTCAGGTGAAAATATTGTTGATGCGCTGGCAGTGTTCCTGCGCCGGTT
GCATTCGATTCCTGTTTGTAATTGTCCTTTTAACAGCGATCGCGTATTTCGTCTCGCTCAGGCGCAATCA
CGAATGAATAACGGTTTGGTTGATGCGAGTGATTTTGATGACGAGCGTAATGGCTGGCCTGTTGAACAAG
TCTGGAAAGAAATGCATAAACTTTTGCCATTCTCACCGGATTCAGTCGTCACTCATGGTGATTTCTCACT
TGATAACCTTATTTTTGACGAGGGGAAATTAATAGGTTGTATTGATGTTGGACGAGTCGGAATCGCAGAC
CGATACCAGGATCTTGCCATCCTATGGAACTGCCTCGGTGAGTTTTCTCCTTCATTACAGAAACGGCTTT
TTCAAAAATATGGTATTGATAATCCTGATATGAATAAATTGCAGTTTCATTTGATGCTCGATGAGTTTTT
CTAATCAGAATTGGTTAATTGGTTGTAACACTGGCAGAGCATTACGCTGACTTGACGGGACGGCGCAAGC
TCATGACCAAAATCCCTTAACGTGAGTTACGCGTCGTTCCACTGAGCGTCAGACCCCGTAGAAAAGATCA
AAGGATCTTCTTGAGATCCTTTTTTTCTGCGCGTAATCTGCTGCTTGCAAACAAAAAAACCACCGCTACC
AGCGGTGGTTTGTTTGCCGGATCAAGAGCTACCAACTCTTTTTCCGAAGGTAACTGGCTTCAGCAGAGCG
CAGATACCAAATACTGTTCTTCTAGTGTAGCCGTAGTTAGGCCACCACTTCAAGAACTCTGTAGCACCGC
CTACATACCTCGCTCTGCTAATCCTGTTACCAGTGGCTGCTGCCAGTGGCGATAAGTCGTGTCTTACCGG
GTTGGACTCAAGACGATAGTTACCGGATAAGGCGCAGCGGTCGGGCTGAACGGGGGGTTCGTGCACACAG
CCCAGCTTGGAGCGAACGACCTACACCGAACTGAGATACCTACAGCGTGAGCTATGAGAAAGCGCCACGC
TTCCCGAAGGGAGAAAGGCGGACAGGTATCCGGTAAGCGGCAGGGTCGGAACAGGAGAGCGCACGAGGGA
GCTTCCAGGGGGAAACGCCTGGTATCTTTATAGTCCTGTCGGGTTTCGCCACCTCTGACTTGAGCGTCGA
TTTTTGTGATGCTCGTCAGGGGGGCGGAGCCTATGGAAAAACGCCAGCAACGCGGCCTTTTTACGGTTCC
TGGCCTTTTGCTGGCCTTTTGCTCACATGTT
Features (pLannotate 1.2.2; 10 found; start..end, strand, type, name):
    121..213     +  CDS            lacI (fragment): lac repressor; lacI; The lac repressor binds to the lac operator to inhibit transcription in E. coli. This inhibition can be relieved by adding lactose or isopropyl-β-D-thiogalactopyranoside (IPTG).
    268..295     -  terminator     rrnB T2 terminator: transcription terminator T2 from the E. coli rrnB gene
    427..470     +  terminator     rrnB T1 terminator: Escherichia coli rrnB; transcription terminator T1 from the E. coli rrnB gene
    517..553     -  CDS            lacZα (fragment): LacZα fragment of β-galactosidase; lacZ fragment
    569..668     +  protein_bind   attL1: mutant version of attL; recombination site for the Gateway® LR reaction LR Clonase™
    674..2071    +  CDS            NIPAL4: NIPA4_HUMAN - Also known as ICHN, NIPA4. Experimental evidence at protein level: Swiss-Prot protein existence level 1. Acts as a Mg(2+) transporter. Can also transport other divalent cations such as Ba(2+), Mn(2+), Sr(2+) and Co(2+) but to a much less extent than Mg(2+) (By similarity). May be a receptor for ligands (trioxilins A3 and B3) from the hepoxilin pathway. From Homo sapiens (Human).
   2076..2175    -  protein_bind   attL2: mutant version of attL; recombination site for the Gateway® LR reaction LR Clonase™
   2193..2211    -  promoter       T7 promoter: promoter for bacteriophage T7 RNA polymerase
   2345..3154    +  CDS            KanR: aminoglycoside phosphotransferase; aph(3')-Ia; confers resistance to kanamycin in bacteria or G418 (Geneticin®) in eukaryotes
   3301..3889    +  rep_origin     ori: high-copy-number ColE1/pMB1/pBR322/pUC origin of replication
