>Addgene plasmid #161437 | pDONR221-NIPAL4_STOP | analyzer sequence | sequence record 312808
CTTTCCTGCGTTATCCCCTGATTCTGTGGATAACCGTATTACCGCCTTTGAGTGAGCTGATACCGCTCGC
CGCAGCCGAACGACCGAGCGCAGCGAGTCAGTGAGCGAGGAAGCGGAAGAGCGCCCAATACGCAAACCGC
CTCTCCCCGCGCGTTGGCCGATTCATTAATGCAGCTGGCACGACAGGTTTCCCGACTGGAAAGCGGGCAG
TGAGCGCAACGCAATTAATACGCGTACCGCTAGCCAGGAAGAGTTTGTAGAAACGCAAAAAGGCCATCCG
TCAGGATGGCCTTCTGCTTAGTTTGATGCCTGGCAGTTTATGGCGGGCGTCCTGCCCGCCACCCTCCGGG
CCGTTGCTTCACAACGTTCAAATCCGCTCCCGGCGGATTTGTCCTACTCAGGAGAGCGTTCACCGACAAA
CAACAGATAAAACGAAAGGCCCAGTCTTCCGACTGAGCCTTTCGTTTTATTTGATGCCTGGCAGTTCCCT
ACTCTCGCGTTAACGCTAGCATGGATGTTTTCCCAGTCACGACGTTGTAAAACGACGGCCAGTCTTAAGC
TCGGGCCCCAAATAATGATTTTATTTTGACTGATAGTGACCTGTTCGTTGCAACACATTGATGAGCAATG
CTTTTTTATAATGCCAACTTTGTACAAAAAAGCAGGCTCCACCATGCCTGGCGACAGCTCCCCAGGCACC
CTGCCTCTGTGGGATGCATCTCTGAGCCCACCTCTGGGACCTGACCCAGGAGGCTTCTCTAGGGCAAGCC
ACGCAGGCGATAAGTCTAGACCACCAGCACCTGAGCTGGGAAGCCCAGGAGCCGTGCGGCCCAGAGTGGG
CTCCTGCGCCCCCGGCCCTATGGAGCTGCGGGTGTCCAACACCTCTTGTGAGAATGGCTCTCTGCTGCAC
CTGTACTGCTCTAGCCAGGAGGTGCTGTGCCAGATCGTGAACGACCTGTCCCCTGAGGTGCCATCTAATG
CCACATTCCACAGCTGGCAGGAGAGGATCCGCCAGAACTACGGCTTTTATATCGGCCTGGGCCTGGCCTT
CCTGTCCTCTTTTCTGATCGGCAGCAGCGTGATCCTGAAGAAGAAGGGCCTGCTGAGGCTGGTGGCAACC
GGAGCAACAAGGGCAGTGGACGGCGGCTTCGGCTACCTGAAGGATGCCATGTGGTGGGCAGGCTTTCTGA
CCATGGCAGCAGGAGAGGTGGCAAACTTCGGAGCCTATGCCTTTGCCCCTGCAACCGTCGTGACACCACT
GGGCGCCCTGTCTGTGCTGATCAGCGCCATCCTGTCTAGCTATTTCCTGAGAGAGAGCCTGAATCTGCTG
GGCAAGCTGGGATGCGTGATCTGCGTGGCAGGATCCACCGTGATGGTCATCCACGCCCCAGAGGAGGAGA
AGGTGACCACAATCATGGAGATGGCCTCTAAGATGAAGGATACAGGCTTCATCGTGTTTGCCGTGCTGCT
GCTGGTGAGCTGCCTGATCCTGATCTTCGTGATCGCCCCCCGGTACGGCCAGAGAAACATCCTGATCTAT
ATCATCATCTGTAGCGTGATCGGAGCCTTTTCCGTGGCAGCAGTGAAGGGACTGGGAATCACCATCAAGA
ATTTCTTTCAGGGACTGCCAGTGGTGAGGCACCCACTGCCCTACATCCTGAGCCTGATCCTGGCCCTGTC
CCTGTCTACCCAGGTGAACTTCCTGAATCGCGCCCTGGATATCTTCAACACATCCCTGGTGTTTCCTATC
TACTACGTGTTCTTCACCACAGTGGTGGTGACATCCTCTATCATCCTGTTCAAGGAGTGGTATAGCATGT
CCGCCGTGGACATCGCAGGCACCCTGAGCGGCTTTGTGACAATCATCCTGGGCGTGTTCATGCTGCACGC
CTTTAAGGACCTGGATATCAGCTGCGCCTCCCTGCCCCACATGCACAAGAATCCTCCACCATCCCCTGCA
CCAGAGCCAACCGTGATCAGGCTGGAGGACAAGAACGTGCTGGTGGATAATATCGAGCTGGCCTCCACAA
GCTCCCCAGAGGAGAAGCCCAAGGTGTTTATCATCCACTCTTGAGACCCAGCTTTCTTGTACAAAGTTGG
CATTATAAGAAAGCATTGCTTATCAATTTGTTGCAACGAACAGGTCACTATCAGTCAAAATAAAATCATT
ATTTGCCATCCAGCTGATATCCCCTATAGTGAGTCGTATTACATGGTCATAGCTGTTTCCTGGCAGCTCT
GGCCCGTGTCTCAAAATCTCTGATGTTACATTGCACAAGATAAAATAATATCATCATGAACAATAAAACT
GTCTGCTTACATAAACAGTAATACAAGGGGTGTTATGAGCCATATTCAACGGGAAACGTCGAGGCCGCGA
TTAAATTCCAACATGGATGCTGATTTATATGGGTATAAATGGGCTCGCGATAATGTCGGGCAATCAGGTG
CGACAATCTATCGCTTGTATGGGAAGCCCGATGCGCCAGAGTTGTTTCTGAAACATGGCAAAGGTAGCGT
TGCCAATGATGTTACAGATGAGATGGTCAGACTAAACTGGCTGACGGAATTTATGCCTCTTCCGACCATC
AAGCATTTTATCCGTACTCCTGATGATGCATGGTTACTCACCACTGCGATCCCCGGAAAAACAGCATTCC
AGGTATTAGAAGAATATCCTGATTCAGGTGAAAATATTGTTGATGCGCTGGCAGTGTTCCTGCGCCGGTT
GCATTCGATTCCTGTTTGTAATTGTCCTTTTAACAGCGATCGCGTATTTCGTCTCGCTCAGGCGCAATCA
CGAATGAATAACGGTTTGGTTGATGCGAGTGATTTTGATGACGAGCGTAATGGCTGGCCTGTTGAACAAG
TCTGGAAAGAAATGCATAAACTTTTGCCATTCTCACCGGATTCAGTCGTCACTCATGGTGATTTCTCACT
TGATAACCTTATTTTTGACGAGGGGAAATTAATAGGTTGTATTGATGTTGGACGAGTCGGAATCGCAGAC
CGATACCAGGATCTTGCCATCCTATGGAACTGCCTCGGTGAGTTTTCTCCTTCATTACAGAAACGGCTTT
TTCAAAAATATGGTATTGATAATCCTGATATGAATAAATTGCAGTTTCATTTGATGCTCGATGAGTTTTT
CTAATCAGAATTGGTTAATTGGTTGTAACACTGGCAGAGCATTACGCTGACTTGACGGGACGGCGCAAGC
TCATGACCAAAATCCCTTAACGTGAGTTACGCGTCGTTCCACTGAGCGTCAGACCCCGTAGAAAAGATCA
AAGGATCTTCTTGAGATCCTTTTTTTCTGCGCGTAATCTGCTGCTTGCAAACAAAAAAACCACCGCTACC
AGCGGTGGTTTGTTTGCCGGATCAAGAGCTACCAACTCTTTTTCCGAAGGTAACTGGCTTCAGCAGAGCG
CAGATACCAAATACTGTTCTTCTAGTGTAGCCGTAGTTAGGCCACCACTTCAAGAACTCTGTAGCACCGC
CTACATACCTCGCTCTGCTAATCCTGTTACCAGTGGCTGCTGCCAGTGGCGATAAGTCGTGTCTTACCGG
GTTGGACTCAAGACGATAGTTACCGGATAAGGCGCAGCGGTCGGGCTGAACGGGGGGTTCGTGCACACAG
CCCAGCTTGGAGCGAACGACCTACACCGAACTGAGATACCTACAGCGTGAGCTATGAGAAAGCGCCACGC
TTCCCGAAGGGAGAAAGGCGGACAGGTATCCGGTAAGCGGCAGGGTCGGAACAGGAGAGCGCACGAGGGA
GCTTCCAGGGGGAAACGCCTGGTATCTTTATAGTCCTGTCGGGTTTCGCCACCTCTGACTTGAGCGTCGA
TTTTTGTGATGCTCGTCAGGGGGGCGGAGCCTATGGAAAAACGCCAGCAACGCGGCCTTTTTACGGTTCC
TGGCCTTTTGCTGGCCTTTTGCTCACATGTT
Features (pLannotate 1.2.2; 10 found; start..end, strand, type, name):
    121..213     +  CDS            lacI (fragment): lac repressor; lacI; The lac repressor binds to the lac operator to inhibit transcription in E. coli. This inhibition can be relieved by adding lactose or isopropyl-β-D-thiogalactopyranoside (IPTG).
    268..295     -  terminator     rrnB T2 terminator: transcription terminator T2 from the E. coli rrnB gene
    427..470     +  terminator     rrnB T1 terminator: Escherichia coli rrnB; transcription terminator T1 from the E. coli rrnB gene
    517..553     -  CDS            lacZα (fragment): LacZα fragment of β-galactosidase; lacZ fragment
    569..668     +  protein_bind   attL1: mutant version of attL; recombination site for the Gateway® LR reaction LR Clonase™
    674..2071    +  CDS            NIPAL4: NIPA4_HUMAN - Also known as ICHN, NIPA4. Experimental evidence at protein level: Swiss-Prot protein existence level 1. Acts as a Mg(2+) transporter. Can also transport other divalent cations such as Ba(2+), Mn(2+), Sr(2+) and Co(2+) but to a much less extent than Mg(2+) (By similarity). May be a receptor for ligands (trioxilins A3 and B3) from the hepoxilin pathway. From Homo sapiens (Human).
   2076..2175    -  protein_bind   attL2: mutant version of attL; recombination site for the Gateway® LR reaction LR Clonase™
   2193..2211    -  promoter       T7 promoter: promoter for bacteriophage T7 RNA polymerase
   2345..3154    +  CDS            KanR: aminoglycoside phosphotransferase; aph(3')-Ia; confers resistance to kanamycin in bacteria or G418 (Geneticin®) in eukaryotes
   3301..3889    +  rep_origin     ori: high-copy-number ColE1/pMB1/pBR322/pUC origin of replication
