[The description below was written by a language model from this plasmid's Addgene catalogue record and pLannotate feature annotations shown in this document.]
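Description:
pDONR221-NIPAL4_STOP is a Gateway entry clone built on the pDONR221 backbone, carrying a codon-optimized open reading frame for human NIPAL4 (also known as ichthyin or ICHYN). It is about 3.95 kb in total. It is maintained in E. coli through a high-copy ColE1/pUC-type origin of replication and selected with kanamycin through an aminoglycoside phosphotransferase (KanR) gene. The repository lists the vector type as mammalian expression. However, the annotated features show no mammalian promoter or polyadenylation signal, so the plasmid serves as a shuttle for the ORF rather than as an expression vector in its own right.

The roughly 1.4 kb NIPAL4 coding sequence lies between attL1 and attL2 recombination sites. An LR Clonase reaction can therefore transfer it directionally into any attR-containing destination vector, which then supplies the promoter and any tags or selection markers. The encoded protein is annotated as a magnesium transporter that may carry other divalent cations less efficiently, and as a possible receptor for hepoxilin-pathway ligands. This version keeps a stop codon at the end of the ORF, making it suitable for untagged or N-terminally tagged expression but not for C-terminal fusions. A companion clone without the stop codon exists for that purpose.

Upstream of the cassette, rrnB T1 and T2 terminators insulate the insert from read-through transcription. A T7 promoter sits beyond attL2 and points back toward the insert. The short lacI and lacZα fragments are backbone remnants, and M13 forward and reverse primer sites allow the insert to be sequenced. The clone belongs to a consortium collection of solute carrier and related transporter ORFs intended for subcloning into custom expression vectors.
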