Addgene plasmid #161437: pDONR221-NIPAL4_STOP
Purpose: Gateway entry clone with codon-optimized ORF sequence for subcloning into custom expression vectors. Contains a STOP codon at the end of the codon-optimized ORF sequence.
Depositing lab: RESOLUTE Consortium & Giulio Superti-Furga. Depositing organization: CeMM Research Center for Molecular Medicine. Publication: The RESOLUTE consortium: unlocking SLC transporters for drug discovery. Superti-Furga G, Lackner D, Wiedmer T, Ingles-Prieto A, Barbosa B, Girardi E, Goldmann U, Gurtl B, Klavins K, Klimek C, Lindinger S, Lineiro-Retes E, Muller AC, Onstein S, Redinger G, Reil D, Sedlyarov V, Wolf G, Crawford M, Everley R, ... Steppan CM. Nat Rev Drug Discov. 2020 Jul;19(7):429-430. doi: 10.1038/d41573-020-00056-6. PubMed 32265506.
Backbone
  Vector backbone: pDONR221
  Backbone manufacturer: ThermoFisher Scientific
  Backbone size w/o insert (bp): 2550
  Vector type: Mammalian Expression
Growth in bacteria
  Bacterial resistance: Kanamycin, 50 μg/mL
  Growth temperature: 37°C
  Growth strain: NEB Stable
  Copy number: High Copy
Gene/Insert
  Gene/Insert name: NIPAL4 (alt name: ICHYN)
  Species: H. sapiens (human)
  Insert size (bp): 1401
  Entrez Gene: NIPAL4 (a.k.a. ARCI6, ICHTHYIN, ICHYN)
  Cloning method: Gateway Cloning
  Sequencing primers: 5′ M13-fwd; 3′ M13-rev
Terms and licenses: Academic/Nonprofit Terms; Industry Terms
Depositor comments: This plasmid contains a STOP codon at the end of the codon-optimized ORF. For the version of this plasmid that does not contain a STOP codon, please see Addgene plasmid 132271 For more information on the full Resolute plasmid collection, please see www.addgene.org/depositor-collections/re-solute/. Please provide your feedback on this plasmid to the RESOLUTE consortium by filling out their RESOLUTE repository feedback form: https://forms.office.com/Pages/ResponsePage.aspx?id=0e05yklzmkS7rjFGQL4N7z4feCLQvEJAmVcOCM_u885UN1JJRko0Ukg4TVQwNTZLOUxPQVJWT1NHUCQlQCN0PWcu
How to cite: pDONR221-NIPAL4_STOP was a gift from RESOLUTE Consortium & Giulio Superti-Furga (Addgene plasmid # 161437 ; http://n2t.net/addgene:161437 ; RRID:Addgene_161437)
