>Addgene plasmid #161437 | pDONR221-NIPAL4_STOP | depositor partial sequence | sequence record 312809 | Codon-optimized ORF of NIPAL4
ATGCCTGGCGACAGCTCCCCAGGCACCCTGCCTCTGTGGGATGCATCTCTGAGCCCACCTCTGGGACCTG
ACCCAGGAGGCTTCTCTAGGGCAAGCCACGCAGGCGATAAGTCTAGACCACCAGCACCTGAGCTGGGAAG
CCCAGGAGCCGTGCGGCCCAGAGTGGGCTCCTGCGCCCCCGGCCCTATGGAGCTGCGGGTGTCCAACACC
TCTTGTGAGAATGGCTCTCTGCTGCACCTGTACTGCTCTAGCCAGGAGGTGCTGTGCCAGATCGTGAACG
ACCTGTCCCCTGAGGTGCCATCTAATGCCACATTCCACAGCTGGCAGGAGAGGATCCGCCAGAACTACGG
CTTTTATATCGGCCTGGGCCTGGCCTTCCTGTCCTCTTTTCTGATCGGCAGCAGCGTGATCCTGAAGAAG
AAGGGCCTGCTGAGGCTGGTGGCAACCGGAGCAACAAGGGCAGTGGACGGCGGCTTCGGCTACCTGAAGG
ATGCCATGTGGTGGGCAGGCTTTCTGACCATGGCAGCAGGAGAGGTGGCAAACTTCGGAGCCTATGCCTT
TGCCCCTGCAACCGTCGTGACACCACTGGGCGCCCTGTCTGTGCTGATCAGCGCCATCCTGTCTAGCTAT
TTCCTGAGAGAGAGCCTGAATCTGCTGGGCAAGCTGGGATGCGTGATCTGCGTGGCAGGATCCACCGTGA
TGGTCATCCACGCCCCAGAGGAGGAGAAGGTGACCACAATCATGGAGATGGCCTCTAAGATGAAGGATAC
AGGCTTCATCGTGTTTGCCGTGCTGCTGCTGGTGAGCTGCCTGATCCTGATCTTCGTGATCGCCCCCCGG
TACGGCCAGAGAAACATCCTGATCTATATCATCATCTGTAGCGTGATCGGAGCCTTTTCCGTGGCAGCAG
TGAAGGGACTGGGAATCACCATCAAGAATTTCTTTCAGGGACTGCCAGTGGTGAGGCACCCACTGCCCTA
CATCCTGAGCCTGATCCTGGCCCTGTCCCTGTCTACCCAGGTGAACTTCCTGAATCGCGCCCTGGATATC
TTCAACACATCCCTGGTGTTTCCTATCTACTACGTGTTCTTCACCACAGTGGTGGTGACATCCTCTATCA
TCCTGTTCAAGGAGTGGTATAGCATGTCCGCCGTGGACATCGCAGGCACCCTGAGCGGCTTTGTGACAAT
CATCCTGGGCGTGTTCATGCTGCACGCCTTTAAGGACCTGGATATCAGCTGCGCCTCCCTGCCCCACATG
CACAAGAATCCTCCACCATCCCCTGCACCAGAGCCAACCGTGATCAGGCTGGAGGACAAGAACGTGCTGG
TGGATAATATCGAGCTGGCCTCCACAAGCTCCCCAGAGGAGAAGCCCAAGGTGTTTATCATCCACTCTTG
A
